Addgene plasmid #24942: pGL2B -1538/+64
Depositing lab: Stephen Smale. Depositing organization: University of California, Los Angeles (UCLA). Publication: A prominent role for Sp1 during lipopolysaccharide-mediated induction of the IL-10 promoter in macrophages. Brightbill HD, Plevy SE, Modlin RL, Smale ST. J Immunol. 2000 Feb 15. 164(4):1940-51. PubMed 10657644.
Backbone
  Vector backbone: pGL2B
  Backbone manufacturer: Promega
  Backbone size w/o insert (bp): 5597
  Vector type: Luciferase
Growth in bacteria
  Bacterial resistance: Ampicillin, 100 μg/mL
  Growth temperature: 37°C
  Growth strain: DH5alpha
  Copy number: Unknown
Gene/Insert
  Gene/Insert name: IL-10 promoter
  Species: M. musculus (mouse)
  Insert size (bp): 1602
  Entrez Gene: Il10 (a.k.a. CSIF, If2a, Il-10)
  Tag / fusion protein: Luciferase (C terminal on insert)
  Cloning method: Restriction Enzyme
  Sequencing primers: 5′ N/A; 3′ LucNRev
Terms and licenses: Academic/Nonprofit Terms; Industry Terms: Not Available to Industry
Depositor comments: There are 3 point mutations in the promoter, but they should not affect activity.
How to cite: pGL2B -1538/+64 was a gift from Stephen Smale (Addgene plasmid # 24942 ; http://n2t.net/addgene:24942 ; RRID:Addgene_24942)
