[The description below was written by a language model from this plasmid's Addgene catalogue record and pLannotate feature annotations shown in this document.]
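Description:
pGL2B -1538/+64 is a firefly luciferase reporter plasmid built on Promega's promoterless pGL2-Basic backbone. It carries a roughly 1.6 kb fragment of the mouse Il10 (IL-10) promoter which, as the name indicates, spans positions -1538 to +64 relative to the transcription start site. The fragment was inserted by restriction cloning immediately upstream of the Photinus pyralis luciferase coding sequence. Because the backbone has no eukaryotic promoter or enhancer of its own, luciferase output after transfection depends on the transcriptional activity of the cloned IL-10 sequence. The promoter is not annotated in either feature table, but it corresponds to the unannotated region preceding the luciferase CDS. The catalogue lists luciferase as a C-terminal "tag," which is best read as a downstream reporter rather than a protein fusion.

Downstream of luciferase lie the SV40 small t intron and an SV40 late poly(A) signal, which provide transcript processing. The short small t, large T, NLS, CmR, TcR and lacZα hits are backbone remnants, not functional genes. A second SV40 poly(A) signal sits just upstream of the insert and limits read-through transcription from the backbone into the reporter. The plasmid is propagated in E. coli through a high-copy ColE1/pUC-type origin with ampicillin selection (AmpR under its bla promoter), and an f1 origin allows single-stranded DNA production.

The two sequence records differ by a single nucleotide in length and give identical annotations. The depositor notes three point mutations in the promoter that are not expected to affect its activity. The associated study used constructs of this kind to examine lipopolysaccharide-induced IL-10 promoter activation in macrophages, including the role of Sp1.
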