Features (pLannotate 1.2.2; 14 found; start..end, strand, type, name):
   1676..3325    +  CDS            LUCI_PHOPY: Experimental evidence at protein level: Swiss-Prot protein existence level 1. Produces green light with a wavelength of 562 nm. From Photinus pyralis (Common eastern firefly) (Lampyris pyralis).
   3373..3403    +  CDS            CmR (fragment): chloramphenicol acetyltransferase confers resistance to chloramphenicol
   3493..3567    +  CDS            small t antigen (fragment): SV40 (simian virus 40) small t antigen
   3569..3634    +  intron         small t intron: SV40 (simian virus 40) small t antigen intron
   3764..3784    +  CDS            SV40 NLS: nuclear localization signal of SV40 (simian virus 40) large T antigen
   4103..4186    +  CDS            large T antigen (fragment): large T antigen from SV40 (simian virus 40)
   4209..4343    +  polyA_signal   SV40 poly(A) signal: SV40 polyadenylation signal
   4344..4476    +  CDS            TcR (fragment): tetracycline efflux protein; tet; confers resistance to tetracycline
   4656..5244    -  rep_origin     ori: high-copy-number ColE1/pMB1/pBR322/pUC origin of replication
   5415..6275    -  CDS            AmpR: β-lactamase; bla; confers resistance to ampicillin, carbenicillin, and related antibiotics
   6276..6380    -  promoter       AmpR promoter: bla
   6407..6835    +  rep_origin     f1 ori (sequence partly withheld): f1 bacteriophage origin of replication; arrow indicates direction of (+) strand synthesis
   6867..6934    -  CDS            lacZα (fragment): LacZα fragment of β-galactosidase; lacZ fragment
   7052..7173    +  polyA_signal   SV40 poly(A) signal: SV40 polyadenylation signal
>Addgene plasmid #24942 | pGL2B -1538/+64 | addgene full sequence | sequence record 337331 | Addgene NGS Result
CCCGGGAGGTACCGAGCTCTTACGCGTGCTAGCTCGAGAGGGTCCATGCTAGCTGCGTCTTGAGCCTCTT
CTGGGGTTCAGATCTCTGATCTACAGCAGTGTGTCCACACCTAAAACATCAGCTCAGAGAGGCAGTTGCT
TCTGCTGTTGGAAACGGACATCCCAAAAAAAAACAAAAAACAGAAATCAAAAGGGAAGGAGAAAGTGAAA
GGGATGGAGGCAGCTTGTCCCCTTCCCTGTGCTTGCTGCTGGTAGAAAACTCAGCCTGGAACTGACCGGA
GCAGCAGTTCTTGAGTCAATTCCATTCCAACTTCTAGAAGGTTCTTTTCCCGTCGAAGAGTGACAGGAGG
AGAGGCCAGACCCCCTTGATCCTGATCTGCCAGCCACTGCATCAGATAAGACGAGATAACCCCGAGTTCC
TGTTCTACCAGCCCTGGTGTGGTAACCCTCTCCAATGGGGCAGGCTTGGAACCCTGTGCCAACGAAGATC
CTCCCCCGTACTGATGCAGGAAGGACAGCCCGGGAGTGTACCCTCTACATGGGTCTACTTTTATTTAAGC
AAACATTCCCTGGTCAACAGGACGTGTAGCATTGCCCCCCCCCCTTGGGTCACACAGAAAACAGGTACCA
GGAGGACAAGTAGTTGCTTGCCCAGGGTACAGAATGAAAGGCAATAGGGGACTCTAGGCGAATGTTCTTC
CCACCCAAACTGAGGTAGTAGGAGAAGTCCCTACTGAAGGGAAGGTCCAGACATAATCAAAGGACTACCA
GAGATCTCCCAGGTATCTGTAGAAGTACTAACATCTCCATCCTTCAACAGCTACAGGTTACACGTCTCCA
AGGCTGGGACATTGTAAAACAGGGCCATGGTAAGGTCTACCCGACAGCTCAGAGCAAGCCTCCCAGAAGT
CTGAGTTCCTTCTCCTAACTTCTCATGCTGGGATCTGAGCTTCTTCGTGAAACACGGGGCAGAGGAGGCA
CCAGAACTCTCCTCTGACCAACTGCCCCACAGCACACATATCCTCAAAGGATAGTCTTGAATACGTGATG
GAAGAATTAAAGAGAGTGAGGTCTGAAGAAAATCAGCCCTCTCGGGGTTTCCTTTGGGTAACTGAGTGCT
AAGGTGACTTCCGAGTCAGCAAGAAATATCGGACGTTCAACCCAGGTTGAGTGGAGGAAACAATTATTTC
TCAATCCTAATATGTTCTGGAATAGCCCATTTATCCACGTCATTATGACCTGGGAGTGCGTGAATGGAAT
CCACAGATGAGGGCCTCTGTACATAGAACAGCTGTCTGCCTCAGGAAATACAACTTTTAGTATTGAGAGG
CTAAAAAGAAAAAAAAATTAAAAGAGAGGTAGCCCATACTAAAAATAGCTGTAATGCAGAAGTTCATTCC
GACCAGTTCTTTAGCGCTTACAATGCAAAAAAAAGGGAAAGGAAAAAAAAAAAGAAAGAAATTAAACTCA
AAAATTGCATGGTTTAGAAGAGGGAGGAGGAGCCTGAATAACAAAAACCTTTGCCAGGAAGGCCCCACTG
AGCCTTCAGTATAAAAGGGGGACCAAGAACAGGAGGTCTACATTTAGAGACTTGCTCTTGCACTACCAAA
GCCACAAGGCAGCCTTGCAGAAAAGAGAGCTCTATCAAGCTTGGCATTCCGGTACTGTTGGTAAAATGGA
AGACGCCAAAAACATAAAGAAAGGCCCGGCGCCATTCTATCCTCTAGAGGATGGAACCGCTGGAGAGCAA
CTGCATAAGGCTATGAAGAGATACGCCCTGGTTCCTGGAACAATTGCTTTTACAGATGCACATATCGAGG
TGAACATCACGTACGCGGAATACTTCGAAATGTCCGTTCGGTTGGCAGAAGCTATGAAACGATATGGGCT
GAATACAAATCACAGAATCGTCGTATGCAGTGAAAACTCTCTTCAATTCTTTATGCCGGTGTTGGGCGCG
TTATTTATCGGAGTTGCAGTTGCGCCCGCGAACGACATTTATAATGAACGTGAATTGCTCAACAGTATGA
ACATTTCGCAGCCTACCGTAGTGTTTGTTTCCAAAAAGGGGTTGCAAAAAATTTTGAACGTGCAAAAAAA
ATTACCAATAATCCAGAAAATTATTATCATGGATTCTAAAACGGATTACCAGGGATTTCAGTCGATGTAC
ACGTTCGTCACATCTCATCTACCTCCCGGTTTTAATGAATACGATTTTGTACCAGAGTCCTTTGATCGTG
ACAAAACAATTGCACTGATAATGAATTCCTCTGGATCTACTGGGTTACCTAAGGGTGTGGCCCTTCCGCA
TAGAACTGCCTGCGTCAGATTCTCGCATGCCAGAGATCCTATTTTTGGCAATCAAATCATTCCGGATACT
GCGATTTTAAGTGTTGTTCCATTCCATCACGGTTTTGGAATGTTTACTACACTCGGATATTTGATATGTG
GATTTCGAGTCGTCTTAATGTATAGATTTGAAGAAGAGCTGTTTTTACGATCCCTTCAGGATTACAAAAT
TCAAAGTGCGTTGCTAGTACCAACCCTATTTTCATTCTTCGCCAAAAGCACTCTGATTGACAAATACGAT
TTATCTAATTTACACGAAATTGCTTCTGGGGGCGCACCTCTTTCGAAAGAAGTCGGGGAAGCGGTTGCAA
AACGCTTCCATCTTCCAGGGATACGACAAGGATATGGGCTCACTGAGACTACATCAGCTATTCTGATTAC
ACCCGAGGGGGATGATAAACCGGGCGCGGTCGGTAAAGTTGTTCCATTTTTTGAAGCGAAGGTTGTGGAT
CTGGATACCGGGAAAACGCTGGGCGTTAATCAGAGAGGCGAATTATGTGTCAGAGGACCTATGATTATGT
CCGGTTATGTAAACAATCCGGAAGCGACCAACGCCTTGATTGACAAGGATGGATGGCTACATTCTGGAGA
CATAGCTTACTGGGACGAAGACGAACACTTCTTCATAGTTGACCGCTTGAAGTCTTTAATTAAATACAAA
GGATATCAGGTGGCCCCCGCTGAATTGGAATCGATATTGTTACAACACCCCAACATCTTCGACGCGGGCG
TGGCAGGTCTTCCCGACGATGACGCCGGTGAACTTCCCGCCGCCGTTGTTGTTTTGGAGCACGGAAAGAC
GATGACGGAAAAAGAGATCGTGGATTACGTCGCCAGTCAAGTAACAACCGCGAAAAAGTTGCGCGGAGGA
GTTGTGTTTGTGGACGAAGTACCGAAAGGTCTTACCGGAAAACTCGACGCAAGAAAAATCAGAGAGATCC
TCATAAAGGCCAAGAAGGGCGGAAAGTCCAAATTGTAAAATGTAACTGTATTCAGCGATGACGAAATTCT
TAGCTATTGTAATACTGCGATGAGTGGCAGGGCGGGGCGTAATTTTTTTAAGGCAGTTATTGGTGCCCTT
AAACGCCTGGTTGCTACGCCTGAATAAGTGATAATAAGCGGATGAATGGCAGAAATTCGCCGGATCTTTG
TGAAGGAACCTTACTTCTGTGGTGTGACATAATTGGACAAACTACCTACAGAGATTTAAAGCTCTAAGGT
AAATATAAAATTTTTAAGTGTATAATGTGTTAAACTACTGATTCTAATTGTTTGTGTATTTTAGATTCCA
ACCTATGGAACTGATGAATGGGAGCAGTGGTGGAATGCCTTTAATGAGGAAAACCTGTTTTGCTCAGAAG
AAATGCCATCTAGTGATGATGAGGCTACTGCTGACTCTCAACATTCTACTCCTCCAAAAAAGAAGAGAAA
GGTAGAAGACCCCAAGGACTTTCCTTCAGAATTGCTAAGTTTTTTGAGTCATGCTGTGTTTAGTAATAGA
ACTCTTGCTTGCTTTGCTATTTACACCACAAAGGAAAAAGCTGCACTGCTATACAAGAAAATTATGGAAA
AATATTCTGTAACCTTTATAAGTAGGCATAACAGTTATAATCATAACATACTGTTTTTTCTTACTCCACA
CAGGCATAGAGTGTCTGCTATTAATAACTATGCTCAAAAATTGTGTACCTTTAGCTTTTTAATTTGTAAA
GGGGTTAATAAGGAATATTTGATGTATAGTGCCTTGACTAGAGATCATAATCAGCCATACCACATTTGTA
GAGGTTTTACTTGCTTTAAAAAACCTCCCACACCTCCCCCTGAACCTGAAACATAAAATGAATGCAATTG
TTGTTGTTAACTTGTTTATTGCAGCTTATAATGGTTACAAATAAAGCAATAGCATCACAAATTTCACAAA
TAAAGCATTTTTTTCACTGCATTCTAGTTGTGGTTTGTCCAAACTCATCAATGTATCTTATCATGTCTGG
ATCCGTCGACCGATGCCCTTGAGAGCCTTCAACCCAGTCAGCTCCTTCCGGTGGGCGCGGGGCATGACTA
TCGTCGCCGCACTTATGACTGTCTTCTTTATCATGCAACTCGTAGGACAGGTGCCGGCAGCGCTCTTCCG
CTTCCTCGCTCACTGACTCGCTGCGCTCGGTCGTTCGGCTGCGGCGAGCGGTATCAGCTCACTCAAAGGC
GGTAATACGGTTATCCACAGAATCAGGGGATAACGCAGGAAAGAACATGTGAGCAAAAGGCCAGCAAAAG
GCCAGGAACCGTAAAAAGGCCGCGTTGCTGGCGTTTTTCCATAGGCTCCGCCCCCCTGACGAGCATCACA
AAAATCGACGCTCAAGTCAGAGGTGGCGAAACCCGACAGGACTATAAAGATACCAGGCGTTTCCCCCTGG
AAGCTCCCTCGTGCGCTCTCCTGTTCCGACCCTGCCGCTTACCGGATACCTGTCCGCCTTTCTCCCTTCG
GGAAGCGTGGCGCTTTCTCATAGCTCACGCTGTAGGTATCTCAGTTCGGTGTAGGTCGTTCGCTCCAAGC
TGGGCTGTGTGCACGAACCCCCCGTTCAGCCCGACCGCTGCGCCTTATCCGGTAACTATCGTCTTGAGTC
CAACCCGGTAAGACACGACTTATCGCCACTGGCAGCAGCCACTGGTAACAGGATTAGCAGAGCGAGGTAT
GTAGGCGGTGCTACAGAGTTCTTGAAGTGGTGGCCTAACTACGGCTACACTAGAAGAACAGTATTTGGTA
TCTGCGCTCTGCTGAAGCCAGTTACCTTCGGAAAAAGAGTTGGTAGCTCTTGATCCGGCAAACAAACCAC
CGCTGGTAGCGGTGGTTTTTTTGTTTGCAAGCAGCAGATTACGCGCAGAAAAAAAGGATCTCAAGAAGAT
CCTTTGATCTTTTCTACGGGGTCTGACGCTCAGTGGAACGAAAACTCACGTTAAGGGATTTTGGTCATGA
GATTATCAAAAAGGATCTTCACCTAGATCCTTTTAAATTAAAAATGAAGTTTTAAATCAATCTAAAGTAT
ATATGAGTAAACTTGGTCTGACAGTTACCAATGCTTAATCAGTGAGGCACCTATCTCAGCGATCTGTCTA
TTTCGTTCATCCATAGTTGCCTGACTCCCCGTCGTGTAGATAACTACGATACGGGAGGGCTTACCATCTG
GCCCCAGTGCTGCAATGATACCGCGAGACCCACGCTCACCGGCTCCAGATTTATCAGCAATAAACCAGCC
AGCCGGAAGGGCCGAGCGCAGAAGTGGTCCTGCAACTTTATCCGCCTCCATCCAGTCTATTAATTGTTGC
CGGGAAGCTAGAGTAAGTAGTTCGCCAGTTAATAGTTTGCGCAACGTTGTTGCCATTGCTACAGGCATCG
TGGTGTCACGCTCGTCGTTTGGTATGGCTTCATTCAGCTCCGGTTCCCAACGATCAAGGCGAGTTACATG
ATCCCCCATGTTGTGCAAAAAAGCGGTTAGCTCCTTCGGTCCTCCGATCGTTGTCAGAAGTAAGTTGGCC
GCAGTGTTATCACTCATGGTTATGGCAGCACTGCATAATTCTCTTACTGTCATGCCATCCGTAAGATGCT
TTTCTGTGACTGGTGAGTACTCAACCAAGTCATTCTGAGAATAGTGTATGCGGCGACCGAGTTGCTCTTG
CCCGGCGTCAATACGGGATAATACCGCGCCACATAGCAGAACTTTAAAAGTGCTCATCATTGGAAAACGT
TCTTCGGGGCGAAAACTCTCAAGGATCTTACCGCTGTTGAGATCCAGTTCGATGTAACCCACTCGTGCAC
CCAACTGATCTTCAGCATCTTTTACTTTCACCAGCGTTTCTGGGTGAGCAAAAACAGGAAGGCAAAATGC
CGCAAAAAAGGGAATAAGGGCGACACGGAAATGTTGAATACTCATACTCTTCCTTTTTCAATATTATTGA
AGCATTTATCAGGGTTATTGTCTCATGAGCGGATACATATTTGAATGTATTTAGAAAAATAAACAAATAG
GGGTTCCGCGCACATTTCCCCGAAAAGTGCCACCTG
[124 nt withheld, positions 6407-6530]
C
[91 nt withheld, positions 6532-6622]
A
[49 nt withheld, positions 6624-6672]
CCTTTGACGTTGGAGTCCACGTTCTTT
[37 nt withheld, positions 6700-6736]
ACCCTATCTCGGTCTATTCTTTTGATTTATAAGGGATTTTGCCGATTTCGGCCTATTGGTTAAAAAATGA
GCTGATTTAACAAAAATTTAACGCGAATTTTAACAAAATATTAACGCTTACAATTTGCCATTCGCCATTC
AGGCTGCGCAACTGTTGGGAAGGGCGATCGGTGCGGGCCTCTTCGCTATTACGCCAGCCCAAGCTACCAT
GATAAGTAAGTAATATTAAGGTACGTGGAGGTTTTACTTGCTTTAAAAAACCTCCCACACCTCCCCCTGA
ACCTGAAACATAAAATGAATGCAATTGTTGTTGTTAACTTGTTTATTGCAGCTTATAATGGTTACAAATA
AAGCAATAGCATCACAAATTTCACAAATAAAGCATTTTTTTCACTGCATTCTAGTTGTGGTTTGTCCAAA
CTCATCAATGTATCTTATGGTACTGTAACTGAGCTAACATAA
