Features (pLannotate 1.2.2; 14 found; start..end, strand, type, name):
   1677..3326    +  CDS            LUCI_PHOPY: Experimental evidence at protein level: Swiss-Prot protein existence level 1. Produces green light with a wavelength of 562 nm. From Photinus pyralis (Common eastern firefly) (Lampyris pyralis).
   3374..3404    +  CDS            CmR (fragment): chloramphenicol acetyltransferase confers resistance to chloramphenicol
   3494..3568    +  CDS            small t antigen (fragment): SV40 (simian virus 40) small t antigen
   3570..3635    +  intron         small t intron: SV40 (simian virus 40) small t antigen intron
   3765..3785    +  CDS            SV40 NLS: nuclear localization signal of SV40 (simian virus 40) large T antigen
   4104..4187    +  CDS            large T antigen (fragment): large T antigen from SV40 (simian virus 40)
   4210..4344    +  polyA_signal   SV40 poly(A) signal: SV40 polyadenylation signal
   4345..4477    +  CDS            TcR (fragment): tetracycline efflux protein; tet; confers resistance to tetracycline
   4657..5245    -  rep_origin     ori: high-copy-number ColE1/pMB1/pBR322/pUC origin of replication
   5416..6276    -  CDS            AmpR: β-lactamase; bla; confers resistance to ampicillin, carbenicillin, and related antibiotics
   6277..6381    -  promoter       AmpR promoter: bla
   6408..6836    +  rep_origin     f1 ori (sequence partly withheld): f1 bacteriophage origin of replication; arrow indicates direction of (+) strand synthesis
   6868..6935    -  CDS            lacZα (fragment): LacZα fragment of β-galactosidase; lacZ fragment
   7053..7174    +  polyA_signal   SV40 poly(A) signal: SV40 polyadenylation signal
>Addgene plasmid #24942 | pGL2B -1538/+64 Sequencing Result | analyzer sequence | sequence record 174850
CCCGGGAGGTACCGAGCTCTTACGCGTGCTAGCTCGAGAGGGTCCATGCTAGCTGCGTCTTGAGCCTCTT
CTGGGGTTCAGATCTCTGATCTACAGCAGTGTGTCCACACCTAAAACATCAGCTCAGAGAGGCAGTTGCT
TCTGCTGTTGGAAACGGACATCCCAAAAAAAAACAAAAAACAGAAATCAAAAGGGAAGGAGAAAGTGAAA
GGGATGGAGGCAGCTTGTCCCCTTCCCTGTGCTTGCTGCTGGTAGAAAACTCAGCCTGGAACTGACCGGA
GCAGCAGTTCTTGAGTCAATTCCATTCCAACTTCTAGAAGGTTCTTTTCCCGTCGAAGAGTGACAGGAGG
AGAGGCCAGACCCCCTTGATCCTGATCTGCCAGCCACTGCATCAGATAAGACGAGATAACCCCGAGTTCC
TGTTCTACCAGCCCTGGTGTGGTAACCCTCTCCAATGGGGCAGGCTTGGAACCCTGTGCCAACGAAGATC
CTCCCCCGTACTGATGCAGGAAGGACAGCCCGGGAGTGTACCCTCTACATGGGTCTACTTTTATTTAAGC
AAACATTCCCTGGTCAACAGGACGTGTAGCATTGNCCCCCCCCCCTTGGGTCACACAGAAAACAGGTACC
AGGAGGACAAGTAGTTGCTTGCCCAGGGTACAGAATGAAAGGCAATAGGGGACTCTAGGCGAATGTTCTT
CCCACCCAAACTGAGGTAGTAGGAGAAGTCCCTACTGAAGGGAAGGTCCAGACATAATCAAAGGACTACC
AGAGATCTCCCAGGTATCTGTAGAAGTACTAACATCTCCATCCTTCAACAGCTACAGGTTACACGTCTCC
AAGGCTGGGACATTGTAAAACAGGGCCATGGTAAGGTCTACCCGACAGCTCAGAGCAAGCCTCCCAGAAG
TCTGAGTTCCTTCTCCTAACTTCTCATGCTGGGATCTGAGCTTCTTCGTGAAACACGGGGCAGAGGAGGC
ACCAGAACTCTCCTCTGACCAACTGCCCCACAGCACACATATCCTCAAAGGATAGTCTTGAATACGTGAT
GGAAGAATTAAAGAGAGTGAGGTCTGAAGAAAATCAGCCCTCTCGGGGTTTCCTTTGGGTAACTGAGTGC
TAAGGTGACTTCCGAGTCAGCAAGAAATATCGGACGTTCAACCCAGGTTGAGTGGAGGAAACAATTATTT
CTCAATCCTAATATGTTCTGGAATAGCCCATTTATCCACGTCATTATGACCTGGGAGTGCGTGAATGGAA
TCCACAGATGAGGGCCTCTGTACATAGAACAGCTGTCTGCCTCAGGAAATACAACTTTTAGTATTGAGAG
GCTAAAAAGAAAAAAAAATTAAAAGAGAGGTAGCCCATACTAAAAATAGCTGTAATGCAGAAGTTCATTC
CGACCAGTTCTTTAGCGCTTACAATGCAAAAAAAAGGGAAAGGAAAAAAAAAAAGAAAGAAATTAAACTC
AAAAATTGCATGGTTTAGAAGAGGGAGGAGGAGCCTGAATAACAAAAACCTTTGCCAGGAAGGCCCCACT
GAGCCTTCAGTATAAAAGGGGGACCAAGAACAGGAGGTCTACATTTAGAGACTTGCTCTTGCACTACCAA
AGCCACAAGGCAGCCTTGCAGAAAAGAGAGCTCTATCAAGCTTGGCATTCCGGTACTGTTGGTAAAATGG
AAGACGCCAAAAACATAAAGAAAGGCCCGGCGCCATTCTATCCTCTAGAGGATGGAACCGCTGGAGAGCA
ACTGCATAAGGCTATGAAGAGATACGCCCTGGTTCCTGGAACAATTGCTTTTACAGATGCACATATCGAG
GTGAACATCACGTACGCGGAATACTTCGAAATGTCCGTTCGGTTGGCAGAAGCTATGAAACGATATGGGC
TGAATACAAATCACAGAATCGTCGTATGCAGTGAAAACTCTCTTCAATTCTTTATGCCGGTGTTGGGCGC
GTTATTTATCGGAGTTGCAGTTGCGCCCGCGAACGACATTTATAATGAACGTGAATTGCTCAACAGTATG
AACATTTCGCAGCCTACCGTAGTGTTTGTTTCCAAAAAGGGGTTGCAAAAAATTTTGAACGTGCAAAAAA
AATTACCAATAATCCAGAAAATTATTATCATGGATTCTAAAACGGATTACCAGGGATTTCAGTCGATGTA
CACGTTCGTCACATCTCATCTACCTCCCGGTTTTAATGAATACGATTTTGTACCAGAGTCCTTTGATCGT
GACAAAACAATTGCACTGATAATGAATTCCTCTGGATCTACTGGGTTACCTAAGGGTGTGGCCCTTCCGC
ATAGAACTGCCTGCGTCAGATTCTCGCATGCCAGAGATCCTATTTTTGGCAATCAAATCATTCCGGATAC
TGCGATTTTAAGTGTTGTTCCATTCCATCACGGTTTTGGAATGTTTACTACACTCGGATATTTGATATGT
GGATTTCGAGTCGTCTTAATGTATAGATTTGAAGAAGAGCTGTTTTTACGATCCCTTCAGGATTACAAAA
TTCAAAGTGCGTTGCTAGTACCAACCCTATTTTCATTCTTCGCCAAAAGCACTCTGATTGACAAATACGA
TTTATCTAATTTACACGAAATTGCTTCTGGGGGCGCACCTCTTTCGAAAGAAGTCGGGGAAGCGGTTGCA
AAACGCTTCCATCTTCCAGGGATACGACAAGGATATGGGCTCACTGAGACTACATCAGCTATTCTGATTA
CACCCGAGGGGGATGATAAACCGGGCGCGGTCGGTAAAGTTGTTCCATTTTTTGAAGCGAAGGTTGTGGA
TCTGGATACCGGGAAAACGCTGGGCGTTAATCAGAGAGGCGAATTATGTGTCAGAGGACCTATGATTATG
TCCGGTTATGTAAACAATCCGGAAGCGACCAACGCCTTGATTGACAAGGATGGATGGCTACATTCTGGAG
ACATAGCTTACTGGGACGAAGACGAACACTTCTTCATAGTTGACCGCTTGAAGTCTTTAATTAAATACAA
AGGATATCAGGTGGCCCCCGCTGAATTGGAATCGATATTGTTACAACACCCCAACATCTTCGACGCGGGC
GTGGCAGGTCTTCCCGACGATGACGCCGGTGAACTTCCCGCCGCCGTTGTTGTTTTGGAGCACGGAAAGA
CGATGACGGAAAAAGAGATCGTGGATTACGTCGCCAGTCAAGTAACAACCGCGAAAAAGTTGCGCGGAGG
AGTTGTGTTTGTGGACGAAGTACCGAAAGGTCTTACCGGAAAACTCGACGCAAGAAAAATCAGAGAGATC
CTCATAAAGGCCAAGAAGGGCGGAAAGTCCAAATTGTAAAATGTAACTGTATTCAGCGATGACGAAATTC
TTAGCTATTGTAATACTGCGATGAGTGGCAGGGCGGGGCGTAATTTTTTTAAGGCAGTTATTGGTGCCCT
TAAACGCCTGGTTGCTACGCCTGAATAAGTGATAATAAGCGGATGAATGGCAGAAATTCGCCGGATCTTT
GTGAAGGAACCTTACTTCTGTGGTGTGACATAATTGGACAAACTACCTACAGAGATTTAAAGCTCTAAGG
TAAATATAAAATTTTTAAGTGTATAATGTGTTAAACTACTGATTCTAATTGTTTGTGTATTTTAGATTCC
AACCTATGGAACTGATGAATGGGAGCAGTGGTGGAATGCCTTTAATGAGGAAAACCTGTTTTGCTCAGAA
GAAATGCCATCTAGTGATGATGAGGCTACTGCTGACTCTCAACATTCTACTCCTCCAAAAAAGAAGAGAA
AGGTAGAAGACCCCAAGGACTTTCCTTCAGAATTGCTAAGTTTTTTGAGTCATGCTGTGTTTAGTAATAG
AACTCTTGCTTGCTTTGCTATTTACACCACAAAGGAAAAAGCTGCACTGCTATACAAGAAAATTATGGAA
AAATATTCTGTAACCTTTATAAGTAGGCATAACAGTTATAATCATAACATACTGTTTTTTCTTACTCCAC
ACAGGCATAGAGTGTCTGCTATTAATAACTATGCTCAAAAATTGTGTACCTTTAGCTTTTTAATTTGTAA
AGGGGTTAATAAGGAATATTTGATGTATAGTGCCTTGACTAGAGATCATAATCAGCCATACCACATTTGT
AGAGGTTTTACTTGCTTTAAAAAACCTCCCACACCTCCCCCTGAACCTGAAACATAAAATGAATGCAATT
GTTGTTGTTAACTTGTTTATTGCAGCTTATAATGGTTACAAATAAAGCAATAGCATCACAAATTTCACAA
ATAAAGCATTTTTTTCACTGCATTCTAGTTGTGGTTTGTCCAAACTCATCAATGTATCTTATCATGTCTG
GATCCGTCGACCGATGCCCTTGAGAGCCTTCAACCCAGTCAGCTCCTTCCGGTGGGCGCGGGGCATGACT
ATCGTCGCCGCACTTATGACTGTCTTCTTTATCATGCAACTCGTAGGACAGGTGCCGGCAGCGCTCTTCC
GCTTCCTCGCTCACTGACTCGCTGCGCTCGGTCGTTCGGCTGCGGCGAGCGGTATCAGCTCACTCAAAGG
CGGTAATACGGTTATCCACAGAATCAGGGGATAACGCAGGAAAGAACATGTGAGCAAAAGGCCAGCAAAA
GGCCAGGAACCGTAAAAAGGCCGCGTTGCTGGCGTTTTTCCATAGGCTCCGCCCCCCTGACGAGCATCAC
AAAAATCGACGCTCAAGTCAGAGGTGGCGAAACCCGACAGGACTATAAAGATACCAGGCGTTTCCCCCTG
GAAGCTCCCTCGTGCGCTCTCCTGTTCCGACCCTGCCGCTTACCGGATACCTGTCCGCCTTTCTCCCTTC
GGGAAGCGTGGCGCTTTCTCATAGCTCACGCTGTAGGTATCTCAGTTCGGTGTAGGTCGTTCGCTCCAAG
CTGGGCTGTGTGCACGAACCCCCCGTTCAGCCCGACCGCTGCGCCTTATCCGGTAACTATCGTCTTGAGT
CCAACCCGGTAAGACACGACTTATCGCCACTGGCAGCAGCCACTGGTAACAGGATTAGCAGAGCGAGGTA
TGTAGGCGGTGCTACAGAGTTCTTGAAGTGGTGGCCTAACTACGGCTACACTAGAAGAACAGTATTTGGT
ATCTGCGCTCTGCTGAAGCCAGTTACCTTCGGAAAAAGAGTTGGTAGCTCTTGATCCGGCAAACAAACCA
CCGCTGGTAGCGGTGGTTTTTTTGTTTGCAAGCAGCAGATTACGCGCAGAAAAAAAGGATCTCAAGAAGA
TCCTTTGATCTTTTCTACGGGGTCTGACGCTCAGTGGAACGAAAACTCACGTTAAGGGATTTTGGTCATG
AGATTATCAAAAAGGATCTTCACCTAGATCCTTTTAAATTAAAAATGAAGTTTTAAATCAATCTAAAGTA
TATATGAGTAAACTTGGTCTGACAGTTACCAATGCTTAATCAGTGAGGCACCTATCTCAGCGATCTGTCT
ATTTCGTTCATCCATAGTTGCCTGACTCCCCGTCGTGTAGATAACTACGATACGGGAGGGCTTACCATCT
GGCCCCAGTGCTGCAATGATACCGCGAGACCCACGCTCACCGGCTCCAGATTTATCAGCAATAAACCAGC
CAGCCGGAAGGGCCGAGCGCAGAAGTGGTCCTGCAACTTTATCCGCCTCCATCCAGTCTATTAATTGTTG
CCGGGAAGCTAGAGTAAGTAGTTCGCCAGTTAATAGTTTGCGCAACGTTGTTGCCATTGCTACAGGCATC
GTGGTGTCACGCTCGTCGTTTGGTATGGCTTCATTCAGCTCCGGTTCCCAACGATCAAGGCGAGTTACAT
GATCCCCCATGTTGTGCAAAAAAGCGGTTAGCTCCTTCGGTCCTCCGATCGTTGTCAGAAGTAAGTTGGC
CGCAGTGTTATCACTCATGGTTATGGCAGCACTGCATAATTCTCTTACTGTCATGCCATCCGTAAGATGC
TTTTCTGTGACTGGTGAGTACTCAACCAAGTCATTCTGAGAATAGTGTATGCGGCGACCGAGTTGCTCTT
GCCCGGCGTCAATACGGGATAATACCGCGCCACATAGCAGAACTTTAAAAGTGCTCATCATTGGAAAACG
TTCTTCGGGGCGAAAACTCTCAAGGATCTTACCGCTGTTGAGATCCAGTTCGATGTAACCCACTCGTGCA
CCCAACTGATCTTCAGCATCTTTTACTTTCACCAGCGTTTCTGGGTGAGCAAAAACAGGAAGGCAAAATG
CCGCAAAAAAGGGAATAAGGGCGACACGGAAATGTTGAATACTCATACTCTTCCTTTTTCAATATTATTG
AAGCATTTATCAGGGTTATTGTCTCATGAGCGGATACATATTTGAATGTATTTAGAAAAATAAACAAATA
GGGGTTCCGCGCACATTTCCCCGAAAAGTGCCACCTG
[124 nt withheld, positions 6408-6531]
C
[91 nt withheld, positions 6533-6623]
A
[49 nt withheld, positions 6625-6673]
CCTTTGACGTTGGAGTCCACGTTCTTT
[37 nt withheld, positions 6701-6737]
ACCCTATCTCGGTCTATTCTTTTGATTTATAAGGGATTTTGCCGATTTCGGCCTATTGGTTAAAAAATGA
GCTGATTTAACAAAAATTTAACGCGAATTTTAACAAAATATTAACGCTTACAATTTGCCATTCGCCATTC
AGGCTGCGCAACTGTTGGGAAGGGCGATCGGTGCGGGCCTCTTCGCTATTACGCCAGCCCAAGCTACCAT
GATAAGTAAGTAATATTAAGGTACGTGGAGGTTTTACTTGCTTTAAAAAACCTCCCACACCTCCCCCTGA
ACCTGAAACATAAAATGAATGCAATTGTTGTTGTTAACTTGTTTATTGCAGCTTATAATGGTTACAAATA
AAGCAATAGCATCACAAATTTCACAAATAAAGCATTTTTTTCACTGCATTCTAGTTGTGGTTTGTCCAAA
CTCATCAATGTATCTTATGGTACTGTAACTGAGCTAACATAA
